Addgene plasmid #131532: Ad-FOXO1 1-456
Purpose: Expresses FOXO1 1-456 in mammalian cells
Depositing lab: Haiyan Xu. Depositing organization: Brown University. Publication: Mapping MKP-3/FOXO1 interaction and evaluating the effect on gluconeogenesis. Jiao P, Feng B, Xu H. PLoS One. 2012;7(7):e41168. doi: 10.1371/journal.pone.0041168. Epub 2012 Jul 25. PubMed 22848439.
Backbone
  Vector backbone: pAd/CMV/V5-DEST
  Backbone manufacturer: Invitrogen (Life Technologies)
  Backbone size w/o insert (bp): 36686
  Total vector size (bp): 38057
  Modifications to backbone: No
  Vector type: Adenoviral
Growth in bacteria
  Bacterial resistance: Ampicillin, 100 μg/mL
  Growth temperature: 37°C
  Growth strain: NEB Stable
  Copy number: Unknown
Gene/Insert
  Gene/Insert name: Forkhead box O1
  Species: M. musculus (mouse)
  Insert size (bp): 1371
  Mutation: only reserved amino acid 1-456
  GenBank ID: NM_019739.3
  Entrez Gene: Foxo1 (a.k.a. Afxh, FKHR, Fkhr1, Foxo1a)
  Promoter: CMV
  Tag / fusion protein: No
  Cloning method: Gateway Cloning
  Sequencing primers: 5′ T7 primer TAATACGACTCACTATAGGG
Terms and licenses: Academic/Nonprofit Terms; Industry Terms: Not Available to Industry
How to cite: Ad-FOXO1 1-456 was a gift from Haiyan Xu (Addgene plasmid # 131532 ; http://n2t.net/addgene:131532 ; RRID:Addgene_131532)
