[The description below was written by a language model from this plasmid's Addgene catalogue record and pLannotate feature annotations shown in this document.]
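Description:
Ad-FOXO1 1-456 is a recombinant adenoviral expression plasmid built on the Invitrogen pAd/CMV/V5-DEST Gateway destination backbone. It carries a human adenovirus serotype 5 genome bounded by the two inverted terminal repeats, with the Ad5 Ψ packaging signal near the left end. The annotated viral content includes the replication genes (DNA polymerase, preterminal protein, DNA-binding protein), the VA RNAs, the late structural genes (hexon, penton base, fiber, proteins IIIa, VI, VIII and IX), some E3 reading frames and E4 reading frames. No E1 genes are annotated, and the expression cassette sits at the left end where E1 would normally lie, as expected for a vector that depends on an E1-complementing packaging line. In bacteria the plasmid is maintained by a ColE1/pUC-type origin and selected with ampicillin through the bla gene. Short bom and tetracycline-resistance fragments are backbone remnants.

The payload is a truncated mouse Foxo1 coding sequence retaining amino acids 1–456, inserted by Gateway recombination and therefore flanked by attB1 and attB2 sites. Transcription is driven by the CMV immediate-early enhancer and promoter and terminated by the HSV thymidine kinase polyadenylation signal. A T7 promoter lies just upstream of the insert. A V5 epitope coding sequence from the backbone lies downstream of attB2, but the catalogue entry lists no tag, suggesting it is not fused to the insert.

The construct is intended for mammalian expression of this C-terminally truncated FOXO1. The associated work concerned mapping the MKP-3/FOXO1 interaction and its effect on gluconeogenesis. The sequenced record covers 35,900 nt, somewhat less than the stated total vector size of 38,057 bp.
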