Features (pLannotate 1.2.2; 45 found; start..end, strand, type, name):
      1..103     +  repeat_region  ITR: inverted terminal repeat of human adenovirus serotype 5 inverted
    191..341     +  misc_signal    Ad5 Ψ: packaging signal for adenovirus serotype 5
    524..576     -  misc_feature   bom (fragment): basis of mobility region from pBR322
    731..1110    +  enhancer       CMV enhancer: human cytomegalovirus immediate early enhancer
   1111..1314    +  promoter       CMV promoter: human cytomegalovirus (CMV) immediate early promoter
   1310..1343    +  LTR            5' LTR (truncated) (fragment): truncated 5' long terminal repeat (LTR) from HIV-1
   1359..1377    +  promoter       T7 promoter: promoter for bacteriophage T7 RNA polymerase
   1407..1431    +  protein_bind   attB1: mutant version of attB; recombination site for the Gateway® BP reaction BP Clonase™
   1479..2843    +  CDS            Foxo1 (fragment): FOXO1_MOUSE - Also known as Fkhr, Foxo1a. Experimental evidence at protein level: Swiss-Prot protein existence level 1. Transcription factor that is the main target of insulin signaling and regulates metabolic homeostasis in response to oxidative stress (PubMed:12754525, PubMed:15184386, PubMed:15220471, PubMed:16917544, PubMed:17090532, PubMed:17627282, PubMed:17681146, PubMed:20519497, PubMed:20668652, PubMed:21196578, PubMed:21335550, PubMed:21471200, PubMed:22298775, PubMed:22417654, PubMed:22510882). Binds to the insulin response element (IRE) with consensus sequence 5'- TT[G/A]TTTTG-3' a
   2863..2887    -  protein_bind   attB2: mutant version of attB; recombination site for the Gateway® BP reaction BP Clonase™
   2913..2954    +  CDS            V5 tag: epitope tag from simian virus 5
   3038..3086    +  polyA_signal   HSV TK poly(A) signal: herpes simplex virus thymidine kinase polyadenylation signal (Cole and Stacy, 1985)
   3368..3787    +  CDS            IX: CAP9_ADE05 - Experimental evidence at protein level: Swiss-Prot protein existence level 1. Structural component of the virion that acts as a cement protein on the capsid exterior and forms triskelion structures consisting of three molecules that stabilize three hexon trimers at the center of each icosahedral facet and fixes the peripentonal hexons. Dispensable for assembly. During virus entry, recruits the anterograde motor kinesin-1 to the capsid docked at the nuclear pore complex thereby subjecting the docked capsid to a pulling force. The resulting tension leads to capsid disruption, disper
   3874..5103    -  CDS            IVa2 (fragment): PKG1_ADEM1 - Protein inferred from homology: Swiss-Prot protein existence level 3. Component of the packaging machinery which encapsidates the viral DNA into preformed capsids and transcriptional activator of the viral major late promoter (MLP). Binds, along with packaging proteins 2 and 3, to the specific packaging sequence on the left end of viral genomic DNA and displays ATPase activity thereby providing the power stroke of the packaging machinery. The activity of packaging protein IVa2 is stimulated by protein 33K which acts as a terminase. May be the protein that pumps DNA into the capsid
   4959..8126    -  CDS            POL: DPOL_ADE05 - Experimental evidence at protein level: Swiss-Prot protein existence level 1. Eukaryotic-type DNA polymerase involved in viral genomic replication. DNA synthesis is protein primed, and acts in a strand displacement replication. Assembles in complex with viral pTP, DBP, host NFIA and host POU2F1/OCT1 on viral origin of replication. The polymerase covalently transfers dCMP onto pTP, thereby initiating complementary strand synthesis. From Human adenovirus C serotype 5 (HAdV-5) (Human adenovirus 5).
   8345..10348   -  CDS            PTP: TERM_ADE05 - Experimental evidence at protein level: Swiss-Prot protein existence level 1. Protein covalently bound to the viral DNA that acts as a primer for viral genomic replication by DNA strand displacement. Assembles on the viral origin of replication in an initiation complex with viral polymerase, DBP, host NFIA and host POU2F1/OCT1. During initiation, the polymerase covalently couples the first dCTP with Ser- 580 of pTP. The terminal protein stimulates the template activity over 20 fold compared to protein-free templates. Neo-synthesized viral genomes are linked to two preterminal prot
  10379..10535   +  ncRNA          VA: Accession: RF00102 - VA RNA
  10634..10791   +  ncRNA          VA: Accession: RF00102 - VA RNA
  10809..12053   +  CDS            L1: PKG3_ADE05 - Experimental evidence at protein level: Swiss-Prot protein existence level 1. Involved in viral genome packaging through its interaction with packaging proteins 1 and 2. After proteolytic cleavage by adenovirus protease, L1 52/55k protein is removed from the capsid during viral maturation. From Human adenovirus C serotype 5 (HAdV-5) (Human adenovirus 5).
  12077..13831   +  CDS            CAP3_ADE05: Experimental evidence at protein level: Swiss-Prot protein existence level 1. Structural component of the virion that acts as a cement protein on the capsid exterior and which mediates the interactions between the hexons, including the peripentonal hexons, and reaches all the way to the penton vertices. Two hexon linking proteins IIIa, one from each facet, stabilize the unique edge interface between a pair of facets. As the virus enters the host cell, hexon linking proteins IIIa are shed concomitant with virion acidification in the endosome. During virus assembly, seems to play a role in the s
  13916..15628   +  CDS            L2: CAPSP_ADE05 - Experimental evidence at protein level: Swiss-Prot protein existence level 1. Major capsid protein that self-associates to form penton base pentamers, each in the shape of a pentagon, situated at the 12 vertices of the pseudo T=25 capsid. Involved in virus secondary attachment to host cell after initial attachment by the fiber protein. Binds host integrin heterodimer ITGAV-ITGB5 (alphaV-beta5) thereby triggering clathrin-mediated endocytosis of virions. Mediates initial virus attachment to CXADR-negative cells. Binding to integrins ITGAV-ITGB5 also seems to induce macropinocytosi
  15638..16231   +  CDS            L2: NP_ADE02 - Experimental evidence at protein level: Swiss-Prot protein existence level 1. Plays a role in the inhibition of host immune response within the nucleus. Interacts with cellular nucleosomes and immobilizes the host immune danger signal HMGB1 on chromatin. In turn, prevents HMGB1 release out of the cell and thus decreases inflammation. Plays also a role in the wrapping and condensation of the viral DNA. May also promote viral genome import into the nucleus. From Human adenovirus C serotype 2 (HAdV-2) (Human adenovirus 2).
  16304..17407   +  CDS            L2: CORE5_ADE05 - Experimental evidence at protein level: Swiss-Prot protein existence level 1. Associates loosely with the viral DNA to form an outer shell around the nucleoprotein-DNA complex and links it with the capsid by binding the endosome lysis protein. Dissociates from the viral genome during entry. Might be involved in nuclear capsid assembly of the viral particles through its association with NPM1/nucleophosmin. From Human adenovirus C serotype 5 (HAdV-5) (Human adenovirus 5).
  17438..17677   +  CDS            COR10_ADE02: Experimental evidence at protein level: Swiss-Prot protein existence level 1. [Pre-core protein X]: Interacts with the viral DNA and aids in tightly condensing it within the capsid. Cleavage of pre-core protein X may serve to partially relax this structure within the mature virion prior to its entry into the nucleus. From Human adenovirus C serotype 2 (HAdV-2) (Human adenovirus 2).
  17763..18512   +  CDS            L3: CAP6_ADE05 - Experimental evidence at protein level: Swiss-Prot protein existence level 1. [Protease cofactor]: Cofactor that activates the viral protease. Binds to viral protease in a 1:1 ratio. From Human adenovirus C serotype 5 (HAdV-5) (Human adenovirus 5).
  18601..21456   +  CDS            L3 (sequence partly withheld): CAPSH_ADE05 - Experimental evidence at protein level: Swiss-Prot protein existence level 1. Major capsid protein that self-associates to form 240 hexon trimers, each in the shape of a hexagon, building most of the pseudo T=25 capsid. Assembled into trimeric units with the help of the chaperone shutoff protein. Transported by pre-protein VI to the nucleus where it associates with other structural proteins to form an empty capsid. Might be involved, through its interaction with host dyneins, in the intracellular microtubule-dependent transport of incoming viral capsid to the nucleus. From Human
  21492..22103   +  CDS            L3: PRO_ADE05 - Experimental evidence at transcript level: Swiss-Prot protein existence level 2. Cleaves viral precursor proteins (pTP, pIIIa, pVI, pVII, pVIII, and pX) inside newly assembled particles giving rise to mature virions. Protease complexed to its cofactor slides along the viral DNA to specifically locate and cleave the viral precursors. Mature virions have a weakened organization compared to the unmature virions, thereby facilitating subsequent uncoating. Without maturation, the particle lacks infectivity and is unable to uncoat. Late in adenovirus infection, in the cytoplasm, may part
  22205..23791   -  CDS            DBP: DNB2_ADE05 - Experimental evidence at protein level: Swiss-Prot protein existence level 1. Plays a role in the elongation phase of viral strand displacement replication by unwinding the template in an ATP- independent fashion, employing its capacity to form multimers. Also enhances the rate of initiation. Released from template upon second strand synthesis. Assembles in complex with viral pTP, viral pol, host NFIA and host POU2F1/OCT1 on viral origin of replication. Covers the whole ssDNA genome during synthesis. The complementary strand synthesis induces its relese from DNA template. May inhi
  23820..26240   +  CDS            L4: SHUT_ADE05 - Experimental evidence at protein level: Swiss-Prot protein existence level 1. Protein that inhibits host translation while promoting late viral translation by ribosome shunting. Blocks host cap-dependent translation by binding to eIF4G, displacing MKNK1 from cap initiation complexes and preventing EIF4E phosphorylation. Binds to the tripartite leader sequence of viral late mRNAs and recruits host eIF4G, PABPC1/poly-A binding protein and 40S ribosomes subunits on viral mRNAs, allowing ribosome shunting and efficient translation of late viral mRNAs even though conventional translati
  26453..26836   +  CDS            SF33K_ADE02 (fragment): Experimental evidence at protein level: Swiss-Prot protein existence level 1. Probably functions as the small terminase that is part of the molecular motor that translocates genomic DNA in empty capsid during DNA packaging. This motor is located at a unique vertex and comprises at least the IVa2 ATPase, the small terminase 33K and probably a portal. Forms a ring-like structure of about 17 nm in which genomic DNA is translocated into the capsid. Stimulates IVa2 ATPase activity in the presence of the viral genome. Once the DNA is packaged, the terminase detaches: the 33K protein is present in th
  26927..27607   +  CDS            L4: CAP8_ADE02 - Experimental evidence at protein level: Swiss-Prot protein existence level 1. [Hexon-linking protein-C]: Structural component of the virion that acts as a cement protein on the capsid interior and which glue the peripentonal hexons and group-of-nine hexons together. From Human adenovirus C serotype 2 (HAdV-2) (Human adenovirus 2).
  27611..27931   +  CDS            E312_ADE02: Experimental evidence at protein level: Swiss-Prot protein existence level 1. From Human adenovirus C serotype 2 (HAdV-2) (Human adenovirus 2).
  28346..28711   +  CDS            E3145_ADE02: Experimental evidence at protein level: Swiss-Prot protein existence level 1. May prevent Nf-kappaB activation by immune signals like Tumor necrosis factor, presumably by inhibiting NFKB1 dimer DNA-binding. May act directly at the TNF receptor to inhibit signaling. From Human adenovirus C serotype 2 (HAdV-2) (Human adenovirus 2).
  28742..28906   -  CDS            UXP_ADE05 (fragment): Experimental evidence at transcript level: Swiss-Prot protein existence level 2. Might play a role in viral replication since it is associated with viral replication centers. Seems to have an effect on DBP localization. From Human adenovirus C serotype 5 (HAdV-5) (Human adenovirus 5).
  28917..30659   +  CDS            SPIKE_ADE05: Experimental evidence at protein level: Swiss-Prot protein existence level 1. Forms spikes that protrude from each vertex of the icosahedral capsid. Interacts with host coxsackievirus and adenovirus receptor CXADR located at the cell tight junctions to provide virion initial attachment to target cell. The fiber protein binds to CXADR with a higher affinity than CXADR binds to itself, thereby blocking the cell-cell adhesion function of CXADR dimers and leading to local disruption of the tight junction. Fiber protein present on neo- synthesized particles may thus disrupt the junctional integrity
  30792..30869   -  CDS            E417_ADE03: Protein predicted: Swiss-Prot protein existence level 4. From Human adenovirus B serotype 3 (HAdV-3) (Human adenovirus 3).
  31071..31952   -  CDS            E434_ADE02: Experimental evidence at protein level: Swiss-Prot protein existence level 1. Plays a major role to prevent cellular inhibition of viral genome replication by nuclear bodies. Assembles an SCF-like E3 ubiquitin ligase complex based on the cellular proteins ELOB, ELOC, CUL5 and RBX1, in cooperation with viral E1B-55K. This viral RING-type ligase ubiquitinates cellular substrates prior to proteasomal degradation: p53/TP53, LIG4, MRE11-RAD50-NBS1 (MRN) complex, ITGA3, DAXX and BLM. From Human adenovirus C serotype 2 (HAdV-2) (Human adenovirus 2).
  32231..32578   -  CDS            E411_ADE05: Experimental evidence at protein level: Swiss-Prot protein existence level 1. From Human adenovirus C serotype 5 (HAdV-5) (Human adenovirus 5).
  32578..32967   -  CDS            E4RF2_ADE02: Protein predicted: Swiss-Prot protein existence level 4. From Human adenovirus C serotype 2 (HAdV-2) (Human adenovirus 2).
  33018..33401   -  CDS            E4RF1_ADE02: Experimental evidence at protein level: Swiss-Prot protein existence level 1. May modulate tight-junctions functions of infected cells through interactions with PDZ proteins. E4 ORF1 has ben show for Adenovirus 9 to interact with protein involved in tight junction regulation. May play a role in mTOR activation by activating PI3- kinase, thus overriding cellular checkpoint for translation. From Human adenovirus C serotype 2 (HAdV-2) (Human adenovirus 2).
  33711..33813   -  repeat_region  ITR: inverted terminal repeat of human adenovirus serotype 5 inverted
  33867..33991   +  CDS            TcR (fragment): tetracycline efflux protein; tet; confers resistance to tetracycline
  34037..34625   -  rep_origin     ori: high-copy-number ColE1/pMB1/pBR322/pUC origin of replication
  34777..35637   -  CDS            AmpR: β-lactamase; bla; confers resistance to ampicillin, carbenicillin, and related antibiotics
  35638..35742   -  promoter       AmpR promoter: bla
>Addgene plasmid #131532 | Ad-FOXO1 1-456 | addgene full sequence | sequence record 256954 | Addgene NGS Result
CATCATCAATAATATACCTTATTTTGGATTGAAGCCAATATGATAATGAGGGGGTGGAGTTTGTGACGTG
GCGCGGGGCGTGGGAACGGGGCGGGTGACGTAGTAGTGTGGCGGAAGTGTGATGTTGCAAGTGTGGCGGA
ACACATGTAAGCGACGGATGTGGCAAAAGTGACGTTTTTGGTGTGCGCCGGTGTACACAGGAAGTGACAA
TTTTCGCGCGGTTTTAGGCGGATGTTGTAGTAAATTTGGGCGTAACCGAGTAAGATTTGGCCATTTTCGC
GGGAAAACTGAATAAGAGGAAGTGAAATCTGAATAATTTTGTGTTACTCATAGCGCGTAATATTTGTCTA
GGGCCGCGGGGACTTTGACCGTTTACGTGGAGACTCGCCCAGGTGTTTTTCTCAGGTGTTTTCCGCGTTC
CGGGTCAAAGTTGGCGTTTTATTATTATAGTCAGTCGAAGCTTGGATCCGGTACCTCTAGAATTCTCGAG
CGGCCGCTAGCGACATCGGATCTCCCGATCCCCTATGGTGCACTCTCAGTACAATCTGCTCTGATGCCGC
ATAGTTAAGCCAGTATCTGCTCCCTGCTTGTGTGTTGGAGGTCGCTGAGTAGTGCGCGAGCAAAATTTAA
GCTACAACAAGGCAAGGCTTGACCGACAATTGCATGAAGAATCTGCTTAGGGTTAGGCGTTTTGCGCTGC
TTCGCGATGTACGGGCCAGATATACGCGTTGACATTGATTATTGACTAGTTATTAATAGTAATCAATTAC
GGGGTCATTAGTTCATAGCCCATATATGGAGTTCCGCGTTACATAACTTACGGTAAATGGCCCGCCTGGC
TGACCGCCCAACGACCCCCGCCCATTGACGTCAATAATGACGTATGTTCCCATAGTAACGCCAATAGGGA
CTTTCCATTGACGTCAATGGGTGGAGTATTTACGGTAAACTGCCCACTTGGCAGTACATCAAGTGTATCA
TATGCCAAGTACGCCCCCTATTGACGTCAATGACGGTAAATGGCCCGCCTGGCATTATGCCCAGTACATG
ACCTTATGGGACTTTCCTACTTGGCAGTACATCTACGTATTAGTCATCGCTATTACCATGGTGATGCGGT
TTTGGCAGTACATCAATGGGCGTGGATAGCGGTTTGACTCACGGGGATTTCCAAGTCTCCACCCCATTGA
CGTCAATGGGAGTTTGTTTTGGCACCAAAATCAACGGGACTTTCCAAAATGTCGTAACAACTCCGCCCCA
TTGACGCAAATGGGCGGTAGGCGTGTACGGTGGGAGGTCTATATAAGCAGAGCTCTCTGGCTAACTAGAG
AACCCACTGCTTACTGGCTTATCGAAATTAATACGACTCACTATAGGGAGACCCAAGCTGGCTAGTTAAG
CTATCAACAAGTTTGTACAAAAAAGCAGGCTCCGCGGCCGCCCCCTTCACCATGGACTACAAAGACGATG
ACGACAAGGCCGAAGCGCCCCAGGTGGTGGAGACCGACCCGGACTTCGAGCCGCTGCCCCGGCAGCGCTC
CTGTACCTGGCCGCTGCCCAGGCCGGAGTTTAACCAGTCCAACTCGACCACCTCCAGTCCGGCGCCGTCG
GGCGGCGCGGCCGCCAACCCCGACGCCGCGGCGAGCCTGGCCTCGGCGTCCGCTGTCAGCACCGACTTTA
TGAGCAACCTGAGCCTGCTGGAGGAGAGTGAGGACTTCGCGCGGGCGCCAGGCTGCGTGGCCGTGGCGGC
GGCGGCTGCGGCCAGCAGGGGCCTGTGCGGGGACTTCCAGGGCCCCGAGGCGGGCTGCGTGCACCCAGCG
CCGCCACAGCCCCCACCGACCGGGCCGCTGTCGCAGCCCCCACCCGTGCCTCCCTCCGCTGCCGCCGCCG
CGGGGCCACTCGCGGGACAGCCGCGCAAGACCAGCTCGTCGCGCCGCAACGCGTGGGGCAACCTGTCGTA
CGCCGACCTCATCACCAAGGCCATCGAGAGCTCAGCCGAGAAGAGGCTCACCCTGTCGCAGATCTACGAG
TGGATGGTGAAGAGCGTGCCCTACTTCAAGGATAAGGGCGACAGCAACAGCTCGGCGGGCTGGAAGAATT
CAATTCGCCACAATCTGTCCCTTCACAGCAAGTTTATTCGAGTGCAGAATGAAGGAACTGGAAAGAGTTC
TTGGTGGATGCTCAATCCAGAGGGAGGCAAGAGCGGAAAATCACCCCGGAGAAGAGCTGCGTCCATGGAC
AACAACAGTAAATTTGCTAAGAGCCGAGGGCGGGCTGCTAAGAAAAAAGCATCTCTCCAGTCTGGGCAAG
AGGGTCCTGGAGACAGCCCTGGGTCTCAGTTTTCTAAGTGGCCTGCGAGTCCTGGGTCCCACAGCAACGA
TGACTTTGATAACTGGAGTACATTTCGTCCTCGAACCAGCTCAAATGCTAGTACCATCAGTGGGAGACTT
TCTCCCATCATGACAGAGCAGGATGACCTGGGAGATGGGGACGTGCATTCCCTGGTGTATCCACCCTCTG
CTGCCAAGATGGCGTCTACGCTGCCCAGTCTGTCTGAAATCAGCAATCCAGAAAACATGGAGAACCTTCT
GGATAATCTCAACCTTCTCTCGTCCCCAACATCTTTAACTGTGTCCACCCAGTCCTCGCCTGGCAGCATG
ATGCAGCAGACACCATGCTATTCGTTTGCACCGCCAAACACCAGTCTAAATTCACCCAGTCCAAACTACT
CAAAGTACACATACGGCCAATCCAGCATGAGCCCTTTGCCCCAGATGCCTATGCAGACACTTCAGGACAG
CAAATCAAGTTACGGAGGATTGAACCAGTATAACTGTGCCCCATAAAAGGGTGGGCGCGCCGACCCAGCT
TTCTTGTACAAAGTGGTTGATCTAGAGGGCCCGCGGTTCGAAGGTAAGCCTATCCCTAACCCTCTCCTCG
GTCTCGATTCTACGCGTACCGGTTAGTAATGAGTTTAAACGGGGGAGGCTAACTGAAACACGGAAGGAGA
CAATACCGGAAGGAACCCGCGCTATGACGGCAATAAAAAGACAGAATAAAACGCACGGGTGTTGGGTCGT
TTGTTCATAAACGCGGGGTTCGGTCCCAGGGCTGGCACTCTGTCGATACCCCACCGAGACCCCATTGGGG
CCAATACGCCCGCGTTTCTTCCTTTTCCCCACCCCACCCCCCAAGTTCGGGTGAAGGCCCAGGGCTCGCA
GCCAACGTCGGGGCGGCAGGCCCTGCCATAGCAGATCCGATTCGACAGATCACTGAAATGTGTGGGCGTG
GCTTAAGGGTGGGAAAGAATATATAAGGTGGGGGTCTTATGTAGTTTTGTATCTGTTTTGCAGCAGCCGC
CGCCGCCATGAGCACCAACTCGTTTGATGGAAGCATTGTGAGCTCATATTTGACAACGCGCATGCCCCCA
TGGGCCGGGGTGCGTCAGAATGTGATGGGCTCCAGCATTGATGGTCGCCCCGTCCTGCCCGCAAACTCTA
CTACCTTGACCTACGAGACCGTGTCTGGAACGCCGTTGGAGACTGCAGCCTCCGCCGCCGCTTCAGCCGC
TGCAGCCACCGCCCGCGGGATTGTGACTGACTTTGCTTTCCTGAGCCCGCTTGCAAGCAGTGCAGCTTCC
CGTTCATCCGCCCGCGATGACAAGTTGACGGCTCTTTTGGCACAATTGGATTCTTTGACCCGGGAACTTA
ATGTCGTTTCTCAGCAGCTGTTGGATCTGCGCCAGCAGGTTTCTGCCCTGAAGGCTTCCTCCCCTCCCAA
TGCGGTTTAAAACATAAATAAAAAACCAGACTCTGTTTGGATTTGGATCAAGCAAGTGTCTTGCTGTCTT
TATTTAGGGGTTTTGCGCGCGCGGTAGGCCCGGGACCAGCGGTCTCGGTCGTTGAGGGTCCTGTGTATTT
TTTCCAGGACGTGGTAAAGGTGACTCTGGATGTTCAGATACATGGGCATAAGCCCGTCTCTGGGGTGGAG
GTAGCACCACTGCAGAGCTTCATGCTGCGGGGTGGTGTTGTAGATGATCCAGTCGTAGCAGGAGCGCTGG
GCGTGGTGCCTAAAAATGTCTTTCAGTAGCAAGCTGATTGCCAGGGGCAGGCCCTTGGTGTAAGTGTTTA
CAAAGCGGTTAAGCTGGGATGGGTGCATACGTGGGGATATGAGATGCATCTTGGACTGTATTTTTAGGTT
GGCTATGTTCCCAGCCATATCCCTCCGGGGATTCATGTTGTGCAGAACCACCAGCACAGTGTATCCGGTG
CACTTGGGAAATTTGTCATGTAGCTTAGAAGGAAATGCGTGGAAGAACTTGGAGACGCCCTTGTGACCTC
CAAGATTTTCCATGCATTCGTCCATAATGATGGCAATGGGCCCACGGGCGGCGGCCTGGGCGAAGATATT
TCTGGGATCACTAACGTCATAGTTGTGTTCCAGGATGAGATCGTCATAGGCCATTTTTACAAAGCGCGGG
CGGAGGGTGCCAGACTGCGGTATAATGGTTCCATCCGGCCCAGGGGCGTAGTTACCCTCACAGATTTGCA
TTTCCCACGCTTTGAGTTCAGATGGGGGGATCATGTCTACCTGCGGGGCGATGAAGAAAACGGTTTCCGG
GGTAGGGGAGATCAGCTGGGAAGAAAGCAGGTTCCTGAGCAGCTGCGACTTACCGCAGCCGGTGGGCCCG
TAAATCACACCTATTACCGGCTGCAACTGGTAGTTAAGAGAGCTGCAGCTGCCGTCATCCCTGAGCAGGG
GGGCCACTTCGTTAAGCATGTCCCTGACTCGCATGTTTTCCCTGACCAAATCCGCCAGAAGGCGCTCGCC
GCCCAGCGATAGCAGTTCTTGCAAGGAAGCAAAGTTTTTCAACGGTTTGAGACCGTCCGCCGTAGGCATG
CTTTTGAGCGTTTGACCAAGCAGTTCCAGGCGGTCCCACAGCTCGGTCACCTGCTCTACGGCATCTCGAT
CCAGCATATCTCCTCGTTTCGCGGGTTGGGGCGGCTTTCGCTGTACGGCAGTAGTCGGTGCTCGTCCAGA
CGGGCCAGGGTCATGTCTTTCCACGGGCGCAGGGTCCTCGTCAGCGTAGTCTGGGTCACGGTGAAGGGGT
GCGCTCCGGGCTGCGCGCTGGCCAGGGTGCGCTTGAGGCTGGTCCTGCTGGTGCTGAAGCGCTGCCGGTC
TTCGCCCTGCGCGTCGGCCAGGTAGCATTTGACCATGGTGTCATAGTCCAGCCCCTCCGCGGCGTGGCCC
TTGGCGCGCAGCTTGCCCTTGGAGGAGGCGCCGCACGAGGGGCAGTGCAGACTTTTGAGGGCGTAGAGCT
TGGGCGCGAGAAATACCGATTCCGGGGAGTAGGCATCCGCGCCGCAGGCCCCGCAGACGGTCTCGCATTC
CACGAGCCAGGTGAGCTCTGGCCGTTCGGGGTCAAAAACCAGGTTTCCCCCATGCTTTTTGATGCGTTTC
TTACCTCTGGTTTCCATGAGCCGGTGTCCACGCTCGGTGACGAAAAGGCTGTCCGTGTCCCCGTATACAG
ACTTGAGAGGCCTGTCCTCGAGCGGTGTTCCGCGGTCCTCCTCGTATAGAAACTCGGACCACTCTGAGAC
AAAGGCTCGCGTCCAGGCCAGCACGAAGGAGGCTAAGTGGGAGGGGTAGCGGTCGTTGTCCACTAGGGGG
TCCACTCGCTCCAGGGTGTGAAGACACATGTCGCCCTCTTCGGCATCAAGGAAGGTGATTGGTTTGTAGG
TGTAGGCCACGTGACCGGGTGTTCCTGAAGGGGGGCTATAAAAGGGGGTGGGGGCGCGTTCGTCCTCACT
CTCTTCCGCATCGCTGTCTGCGAGGGCCAGCTGTTGGGGTGAGTACTCCCTCTGAAAAGCGGGCATGACT
TCTGCGCTAAGATTGTCAGTTTCCAAAAACGAGGAGGATTTGATATTCACCTGGCCCGCGGTGATGCCTT
TGAGGGTGGCCGCATCCATCTGGTCAGAAAAGACAATCTTTTTGTTGTCAAGCTTGGTGGCAAACGACCC
GTAGAGGGCGTTGGACAGCAACTTGGCGATGGAGCGCAGGGTTTGGTTTTTGTCGCGATCGGCGCGCTCC
TTGGCCGCGATGTTTAGCTGCACGTATTCGCGCGCAACGCACCGCCATTCGGGAAAGACGGTGGTGCGCT
CGTCGGGCACCAGGTGCACGCGCCAACCGCGGTTGTGCAGGGTGACAAGGTCAACGCTGGTGGCTACCTC
TCCGCGTAGGCGCTCGTTGGTCCAGCAGAGGCGGCCGCCCTTGCGCGAGCAGAATGGCGGTAGGGGGTCT
AGCTGCGTCTCGTCCGGGGGGTCTGCGTCCACGGTAAAGACCCCGGGCAGCAGGCGCGCGTCGAAGTAGT
CTATCTTGCATCCTTGCAAGTCTAGCGCCTGCTGCCATGCGCGGGCGGCAAGCGCGCGCTCGTATGGGTT
GAGTGGGGGACCCCATGGCATGGGGTGGGTGAGCGCGGAGGCGTACATGCCGCAAATGTCGTAAACGTAG
AGGGGCTCTCTGAGTATTCCAAGATATGTAGGGTAGCATCTTCCACCGCGGATGCTGGCGCGCACGTAAT
CGTATAGTTCGTGCGAGGGAGCGAGGAGGTCGGGACCGAGGTTGCTACGGGCGGGCTGCTCTGCTCGGAA
GACTATCTGCCTGAAGATGGCATGTGAGTTGGATGATATGGTTGGACGCTGGAAGACGTTGAAGCTGGCG
TCTGTGAGACCTACCGCGTCACGCACGAAGGAGGCGTAGGAGTCGCGCAGCTTGTTGACCAGCTCGGCGG
TGACCTGCACGTCTAGGGCGCAGTAGTCCAGGGTTTCCTTGATGATGTCATACTTATCCTGTCCCTTTTT
TTTCCACAGCTCGCGGTTGAGGACAAACTCTTCGCGGTCTTTCCAGTACTCTTGGATCGGAAACCCGTCG
GCCTCCGAACGGTAAGAGCCTAGCATGTAGAACTGGTTGACGGCCTGGTAGGCGCAGCATCCCTTTTCTA
CGGGTAGCGCGTATGCCTGCGCGGCCTTCCGGAGCGAGGTGTGGGTGAGCGCAAAGGTGTCCCTGACCAT
GACTTTGAGGTACTGGTATTTGAAGTCAGTGTCGTCGCATCCGCCCTGCTCCCAGAGCAAAAAGTCCGTG
CGCTTTTTGGAACGCGGATTTGGCAGGGCGAAGGTGACATCGTTGAAGAGTATCTTTCCCGCGCGAGGCA
TAAAGTTGCGTGTGATGCGGAAGGGTCCCGGCACCTCGGAACGGTTGTTAATTACCTGGGCGGCGAGCAC
GATCTCGTCAAAGCCGTTGATGTTGTGGCCCACAATGTAAAGTTCCAAGAAGCGCGGGATGCCCTTGATG
GAAGGCAATTTTTTAAGTTCCTCGTAGGTGAGCTCTTCAGGGGAGCTGAGCCCGTGCTCTGAAAGGGCCC
AGTCTGCAAGATGAGGGTTGGAAGCGACGAATGAGCTCCACAGGTCACGGGCCATTAGCATTTGCAGGTG
GTCGCGAAAGGTCCTAAACTGGCGACCTATGGCCATTTTTTCTGGGGTGATGCAGTAGAAGGTAAGCGGG
TCTTGTTCCCAGCGGTCCCATCCAAGGTTCGCGGCTAGGTCTCGCGCGGCAGTCACTAGAGGCTCATCTC
CGCCGAACTTCATGACCAGCATGAAGGGCACGAGCTGCTTCCCAAAGGCCCCCATCCAAGTATAGGTCTC
TACATCGTAGGTGACAAAGAGACGCTCGGTGCGAGGATGCGAGCCGATCGGGAAGAACTGGATCTCCCGC
CACCAATTGGAGGAGTGGCTATTGATGTGGTGAAAGTAGAAGTCCCTGCGACGGGCCGAACACTCGTGCT
GGCTTTTGTAAAAACGTGCGCAGTACTGGCAGCGGTGCACGGGCTGTACATCCTGCACGAGGTTGACCTG
ACGACCGCGCACAAGGAAGCAGAGTGGGAATTTGAGCCCCTCGCCTGGCGGGTTTGGCTGGTGGTCTTCT
ACTTCGGCTGCTTGTCCTTGACCGTCTGGCTGCTCGAGGGGAGTTACGGTGGATCGGACCACCACGCCGC
GCGAGCCCAAAGTCCAGATGTCCGCGCGCGGCGGTCGGAGCTTGATGACAACATCGCGCAGATGGGAGCT
GTCCATGGTCTGGAGCTCCCGCGGCGTCAGGTCAGGCGGGAGCTCCTGCAGGTTTACCTCGCATAGACGG
GTCAGGGCGCGGGCTAGATCCAGGTGATACCTAATTTCCAGGGGCTGGTTGGTGGCGGCGTCGATGGCTT
GCAAGAGGCCGCATCCCCGCGGCGCGACTACGGTACCGCGCGGCGGGCGGTGGGCCGCGGGGGTGTCCTT
GGATGATGCATCTAAAAGCGGTGACGCGGGCGAGCCCCCGGAGGTAGGGGGGGCTCCGGACCCGCCGGGA
GAGGGGGCAGGGGCACGTCGGCGCCGCGCGCGGGCAGGAGCTGGTGCTGCGCGCGTAGGTTGCTGGCGAA
CGCGACGACGCGGCGGTTGATCTCCTGAATCTGGCGCCTCTGCGTGAAGACGACGGGCCCGGTGAGCTTG
AACCTGAAAGAGAGTTCGACAGAATCAATTTCGGTGTCGTTGACGGCGGCCTGGCGCAAAATCTCCTGCA
CGTCTCCTGAGTTGTCTTGATAGGCGATCTCGGCCATGAACTGCTCGATCTCTTCCTCCTGGAGATCTCC
GCGTCCGGCTCGCTCCACGGTGGCGGCGAGGTCGTTGGAAATGCGGGCCATGAGCTGCGAGAAGGCGTTG
AGGCCTCCCTCGTTCCAGACGCGGCTGTAGACCACGCCCCCTTCGGCATCGCGGGCGCGCATGACCACCT
GCGCGAGATTGAGCTCCACGTGCCGGGCGAAGACGGCGTAGTTTCGCAGGCGCTGAAAGAGGTAGTTGAG
GGTGGTGGCGGTGTGTTCTGCCACGAAGAAGTACATAACCCAGCGTCGCAACGTGGATTCGTTGATATCC
CCCAAGGCCTCAAGGCGCTCCATGGCCTCGTAGAAGTCCACGGCGAAGTTGAAAAACTGGGAGTTGCGCG
CCGACACGGTTAACTCCTCCTCCAGAAGACGGATGAGCTCGGCGACAGTGTCGCGCACCTCGCGCTCAAA
GGCTACAGGGGCCTCTTCTTCTTCTTCAATCTCCTCTTCCATAAGGGCCTCCCCTTCTTCTTCTTCTGGC
GGCGGTGGGGGAGGGGGGACACGGCGGCGACGACGGCGCACCGGGAGGCGGTCGACAAAGCGCTCGATCA
TCTCCCCGCGGCGACGGCGCATGGTCTCGGTGACGGCGCGGCCGTTCTCGCGGGGGCGCAGTTGGAAGAC
GCCGCCCGTCATGTCCCGGTTATGGGTTGGCGGGGGGCTGCCATGCGGCAGGGATACGGCGCTAACGATG
CATCTCAACAATTGTTGTGTAGGTACTCCGCCGCCGAGGGACCTGAGCGAGTCCGCATCGACCGGATCGG
AAAACCTCTCGAGAAAGGCGTCTAACCAGTCACAGTCGCAAGGTAGGCTGAGCACCGTGGCGGGCGGCAG
CGGGCGGCGGTCGGGGTTGTTTCTGGCGGAGGTGCTGCTGATGATGTAATTAAAGTAGGCGGTCTTGAGA
CGGCGGATGGTCGACAGAAGCACCATGTCCTTGGGTCCGGCCTGCTGAATGCGCAGGCGGTCGGCCATGC
CCCAGGCTTCGTTTTGACATCGGCGCAGGTCTTTGTAGTAGTCTTGCATGAGCCTTTCTACCGGCACTTC
TTCTTCTCCTTCCTCTTGTCCTGCATCTCTTGCATCTATCGCTGCGGCGGCGGCGGAGTTTGGCCGTAGG
TGGCGCCCTCTTCCTCCCATGCGTGTGACCCCGAAGCCCCTCATCGGCTGAAGCAGGGCTAGGTCGGCGA
CAACGCGCTCGGCTAATATGGCCTGCTGCACCTGCGTGAGGGTAGACTGGAAGTCATCCATGTCCACAAA
GCGGTGGTATGCGCCCGTGTTGATGGTGTAAGTGCAGTTGGCCATAACGGACCAGTTAACGGTCTGGTGA
CCCGGCTGCGAGAGCTCGGTGTACCTGAGACGCGAGTAAGCCCTCGAGTCAAATACGTAGTCGTTGCAAG
TCCGCACCAGGTACTGGTATCCCACCAAAAAGTGCGGCGGCGGCTGGCGGTAGAGGGGCCAGCGTAGGGT
GGCCGGGGCTCCGGGGGCGAGATCTTCCAACATAAGGCGATGATATCCGTAGATGTACCTGGACATCCAG
GTGATGCCGGCGGCGGTGGTGGAGGCGCGCGGAAAGTCGCGGACGCGGTTCCAGATGTTGCGCAGCGGCA
AAAAGTGCTCCATGGTCGGGACGCTCTGGCCGGTCAGGCGCGCGCAATCGTTGACGCTCTAGACCGTGCA
AAAGGAGAGCCTGTAAGCGGGCACTCTTCCGTGGTCTGGTGGATAAATTCGCAAGGGTATCATGGCGGAC
GACCGGGGTTCGAGCCCCGTATCCGGCCGTCCGCCGTGATCCATGCGGTTACCGCCCGCGTGTCGAACCC
AGGTGTGCGACGTCAGACAACGGGGGAGTGCTCCTTTTGGCTTCCTTCCAGGCGCGGCGGCTGCTGCGCT
AGCTTTTTTGGCCACTGGCCGCGCGCAGCGTAAGCGGTTAGGCTGGAAAGCGAAAGCATTAAGTGGCTCG
CTCCCTGTAGCCGGAGGGTTATTTTCCAAGGGTTGAGTCGCGGGACCCCCGGTTCGAGTCTCGGACCGGC
CGGACTGCGGCGAACGGGGGTTTGCCTCCCCGTCATGCAAGACCCCGCTTGCAAATTCCTCCGGAAACAG
GGACGAGCCCCTTTTTTGCTTTTCCCAGATGCATCCGGTGCTGCGGCAGATGCGCCCCCCTCCTCAGCAG
CGGCAAGAGCAAGAGCAGCGGCAGACATGCAGGGCACCCTCCCCTCCTCCTACCGCGTCAGGAGGGGCGA
CATCCGCGGTTGACGCGGCAGCAGATGGTGATTACGAACCCCCGCGGCGCCGGGCCCGGCACTACCTGGA
CTTGGAGGAGGGCGAGGGCCTGGCGCGGCTAGGAGCGCCCTCTCCTGAGCGGCACCCAAGGGTGCAGCTG
AAGCGTGATACGCGTGAGGCGTACGTGCCGCGGCAGAACCTGTTTCGCGACCGCGAGGGAGAGGAGCCCG
AGGAGATGCGGGATCGAAAGTTCCACGCAGGGCGCGAGCTGCGGCATGGCCTGAATCGCGAGCGGTTGCT
GCGCGAGGAGGACTTTGAGCCCGACGCGCGAACCGGGATTAGTCCCGCGCGCGCACACGTGGCGGCCGCC
GACCTGGTAACCGCATACGAGCAGACGGTGAACCAGGAGATTAACTTTCAAAAAAGCTTTAACAACCACG
TGCGTACGCTTGTGGCGCGCGAGGAGGTGGCTATAGGACTGATGCATCTGTGGGACTTTGTAAGCGCGCT
GGAGCAAAACCCAAATAGCAAGCCGCTCATGGCGCAGCTGTTCCTTATAGTGCAGCACAGCAGGGACAAC
GAGGCATTCAGGGATGCGCTGCTAAACATAGTAGAGCCCGAGGGCCGCTGGCTGCTCGATTTGATAAACA
TCCTGCAGAGCATAGTGGTGCAGGAGCGCAGCTTGAGCCTGGCTGACAAGGTGGCCGCCATCAACTATTC
CATGCTTAGCCTGGGCAAGTTTTACGCCCGCAAGATATACCATACCCCTTACGTTCCCATAGACAAGGAG
GTAAAGATCGAGGGGTTCTACATGCGCATGGCGCTGAAGGTGCTTACCTTGAGCGACGACCTGGGCGTTT
ATCGCAACGAGCGCATCCACAAGGCCGTGAGCGTGAGCCGGCGGCGCGAGCTCAGCGACCGCGAGCTGAT
GCACAGCCTGCAAAGGGCCCTGGCTGGCACGGGCAGCGGCGATAGAGAGGCCGAGTCCTACTTTGACGCG
GGCGCTGACCTGCGCTGGGCCCCAAGCCGACGCGCCCTGGAGGCAGCTGGGGCCGGACCTGGGCTGGCGG
TGGCACCCGCGCGCGCTGGCAACGTCGGCGGCGTGGAGGAATATGACGAGGACGATGAGTACGAGCCAGA
GGACGGCGAGTACTAAGCGGTGATGTTTCTGATCAGATGATGCAAGACGCAACGGACCCGGCGGTGCGGG
CGGCGCTGCAGAGCCAGCCGTCCGGCCTTAACTCCACGGACGACTGGCGCCAGGTCATGGACCGCATCAT
GTCGCTGACTGCGCGCAATCCTGACGCGTTCCGGCAGCAGCCGCAGGCCAACCGGCTCTCCGCAATTCTG
GAAGCGGTGGTCCCGGCGCGCGCAAACCCCACGCACGAGAAGGTGCTGGCGATCGTAAACGCGCTGGCCG
AAAACAGGGCCATCCGGCCCGACGAGGCCGGCCTGGTCTACGACGCGCTGCTTCAGCGCGTGGCTCGTTA
CAACAGCGGCAACGTGCAGACCAACCTGGACCGGCTGGTGGGGGATGTGCGCGAGGCCGTGGCGCAGCGT
GAGCGCGCGCAGCAGCAGGGCAACCTGGGCTCCATGGTTGCACTAAACGCCTTCCTGAGTACACAGCCCG
CCAACGTGCCGCGGGGACAGGAGGACTACACCAACTTTGTGAGCGCACTGCGGCTAATGGTGACTGAGAC
ACCGCAAAGTGAGGTGTACCAGTCTGGGCCAGACTATTTTTTCCAGACCAGTAGACAAGGCCTGCAGACC
GTAAACCTGAGCCAGGCTTTCAAAAACTTGCAGGGGCTGTGGGGGGTGCGGGCTCCCACAGGCGACCGCG
CGACCGTGTCTAGCTTGCTGACGCCCAACTCGCGCCTGTTGCTGCTGCTAATAGCGCCCTTCACGGACAG
TGGCAGCGTGTCCCGGGACACATACCTAGGTCACTTGCTGACACTGTACCGCGAGGCCATAGGTCAGGCG
CATGTGGACGAGCATACTTTCCAGGAGATTACAAGTGTCAGCCGCGCGCTGGGGCAGGAGGACACGGGCA
GCCTGGAGGCAACCCTAAACTACCTGCTGACCAACCGGCGGCAGAAGATCCCCTCGTTGCACAGTTTAAA
CAGCGAGGAGGAGCGCATTTTGCGCTACGTGCAGCAGAGCGTGAGCCTTAACCTGATGCGCGACGGGGTA
ACGCCCAGCGTGGCGCTGGACATGACCGCGCGCAACATGGAACCGGGCATGTATGCCTCAAACCGGCCGT
TTATCAACCGCCTAATGGACTACTTGCATCGCGCGGCCGCCGTGAACCCCGAGTATTTCACCAATGCCAT
CTTGAACCCGCACTGGCTACCGCCCCCTGGTTTCTACACCGGGGGATTCGAGGTGCCCGAGGGTAACGAT
GGATTCCTCTGGGACGACATAGACGACAGCGTGTTTTCCCCGCAACCGCAGACCCTGCTAGAGTTGCAAC
AGCGCGAGCAGGCAGAGGCGGCGCTGCGAAAGGAAAGCTTCCGCAGGCCAAGCAGCTTGTCCGATCTAGG
CGCTGCGGCCCCGCGGTCAGATGCTAGTAGCCCATTTCCAAGCTTGATAGGGTCTCTTACCAGCACTCGC
ACCACCCGCCCGCGCCTGCTGGGCGAGGAGGAGTACCTAAACAACTCGCTGCTGCAGCCGCAGCGCGAAA
AAAACCTGCCTCCGGCATTTCCCAACAACGGGATAGAGAGCCTAGTGGACAAGATGAGTAGATGGAAGAC
GTACGCGCAGGAGCACAGGGACGTGCCAGGCCCGCGCCCGCCCACCCGTCGTCAAAGGCACGACCGTCAG
CGGGGTCTGGTGTGGGAGGACGATGACTCGGCAGACGACAGCAGCGTCCTGGATTTGGGAGGGAGTGGCA
ACCCGTTTGCGCACCTTCGCCCCAGGCTGGGGAGAATGTTTTAAAAAAAAAAAAAGCATGATGCAAAATA
AAAAACTCACCAAGGCCATGGCACCGAGCGTTGGTTTTCTTGTATTCCCCTTAGTATGCGGCGCGCGGCG
ATGTATGAGGAAGGTCCTCCTCCCTCCTACGAGAGTGTGGTGAGCGCGGCGCCAGTGGCGGCGGCGCTGG
GTTCTCCCTTCGATGCTCCCCTGGACCCGCCGTTTGTGCCTCCGCGGTACCTGCGGCCTACCGGGGGGAG
AAACAGCATCCGTTACTCTGAGTTGGCACCCCTATTCGACACCACCCGTGTGTACCTGGTGGACAACAAG
TCAACGGATGTGGCATCCCTGAACTACCAGAACGACCACAGCAACTTTCTGACCACGGTCATTCAAAACA
ATGACTACAGCCCGGGGGAGGCAAGCACACAGACCATCAATCTTGACGACCGGTCGCACTGGGGCGGCGA
CCTGAAAACCATCCTGCATACCAACATGCCAAATGTGAACGAGTTCATGTTTACCAATAAGTTTAAGGCG
CGGGTGATGGTGTCGCGCTTGCCTACTAAGGACAATCAGGTGGAGCTGAAATACGAGTGGGTGGAGTTCA
CGCTGCCCGAGGGCAACTACTCCGAGACCATGACCATAGACCTTATGAACAACGCGATCGTGGAGCACTA
CTTGAAAGTGGGCAGACAGAACGGGGTTCTGGAAAGCGACATCGGGGTAAAGTTTGACACCCGCAACTTC
AGACTGGGGTTTGACCCCGTCACTGGTCTTGTCATGCCTGGGGTATATACAAACGAAGCCTTCCATCCAG
ACATCATTTTGCTGCCAGGATGCGGGGTGGACTTCACCCACAGCCGCCTGAGCAACTTGTTGGGCATCCG
CAAGCGGCAACCCTTCCAGGAGGGCTTTAGGATCACCTACGATGATCTGGAGGGTGGTAACATTCCCGCA
CTGTTGGATGTGGACGCCTACCAGGCGAGCTTGAAAGATGACACCGAACAGGGCGGGGGTGGCGCAGGCG
GCAGCAACAGCAGTGGCAGCGGCGCGGAAGAGAACTCCAACGCGGCAGCCGCGGCAATGCAGCCGGTGGA
GGACATGAACGATCATGCCATTCGCGGCGACACCTTTGCCACACGGGCTGAGGAGAAGCGCGCTGAGGCC
GAAGCAGCGGCCGAAGCTGCCGCCCCCGCTGCGCAACCCGAGGTCGAGAAGCCTCAGAAGAAACCGGTGA
TCAAACCCCTGACAGAGGACAGCAAGAAACGCAGTTACAACCTAATAAGCAATGACAGCACCTTCACCCA
GTACCGCAGCTGGTACCTTGCATACAACTACGGCGACCCTCAGACCGGAATCCGCTCATGGACCCTGCTT
TGCACTCCTGACGTAACCTGCGGCTCGGAGCAGGTCTACTGGTCGTTGCCAGACATGATGCAAGACCCCG
TGACCTTCCGCTCCACGCGCCAGATCAGCAACTTTCCGGTGGTGGGCGCCGAGCTGTTGCCCGTGCACTC
CAAGAGCTTCTACAACGACCAGGCCGTCTACTCCCAACTCATCCGCCAGTTTACCTCTCTGACCCACGTG
TTCAATCGCTTTCCCGAGAACCAGATTTTGGCGCGCCCGCCAGCCCCCACCATCACCACCGTCAGTGAAA
ACGTTCCTGCTCTCACAGATCACGGGACGCTACCGCTGCGCAACAGCATCGGAGGAGTCCAGCGAGTGAC
CATTACTGACGCCAGACGCCGCACCTGCCCCTACGTTTACAAGGCCCTGGGCATAGTCTCGCCGCGCGTC
CTATCGAGCCGCACTTTTTGAGCAAGCATGTCCATCCTTATATCGCCCAGCAATAACACAGGCTGGGGCC
TGCGCTTCCCAAGCAAGATGTTTGGCGGGGCCAAGAAGCGCTCCGACCAACACCCAGTGCGCGTGCGCGG
GCACTACCGCGCGCCCTGGGGCGCGCACAAACGCGGCCGCACTGGGCGCACCACCGTCGATGACGCCATC
GACGCGGTGGTGGAGGAGGCGCGCAACTACACGCCCACGCCGCCACCAGTGTCCACAGTGGACGCGGCCA
TTCAGACCGTGGTGCGCGGAGCCCGGCGCTATGCTAAAATGAAGAGACGGCGGAGGCGCGTAGCACGTCG
CCACCGCCGCCGACCCGGCACTGCCGCCCAACGCGCGGCGGCGGCCCTGCTTAACCGCGCACGTCGCACC
GGCCGACGGGCGGCCATGCGGGCCGCTCGAAGGCTGGCCGCGGGTATTGTCACTGTGCCCCCCAGGTCCA
GGCGACGAGCGGCCGCCGCAGCAGCCGCGGCCATTAGTGCTATGACTCAGGGTCGCAGGGGCAACGTGTA
TTGGGTGCGCGACTCGGTTAGCGGCCTGCGCGTGCCCGTGCGCACCCGCCCCCCGCGCAACTAGATTGCA
AGAAAAAACTACTTAGACTCGTACTGTTGTATGTATCCAGCGGCGGCGGCGCGCAACGAAGCTATGTCCA
AGCGCAAAATCAAAGAAGAGATGCTCCAGGTCATCGCGCCGGAGATCTATGGCCCCCCGAAGAAGGAAGA
GCAGGATTACAAGCCCCGAAAGCTAAAGCGGGTCAAAAAGAAAAAGAAAGATGATGATGATGAACTTGAC
GACGAGGTGGAACTGCTGCACGCTACCGCGCCCAGGCGACGGGTACAGTGGAAAGGTCGACGCGTAAAAC
GTGTTTTGCGACCCGGCACCACCGTAGTCTTTACGCCCGGTGAGCGCTCCACCCGCACCTACAAGCGCGT
GTATGATGAGGTGTACGGCGACGAGGACCTGCTTGAGCAGGCCAACGAGCGCCTCGGGGAGTTTGCCTAC
GGAAAGCGGCATAAGGACATGCTGGCGTTGCCGCTGGACGAGGGCAACCCAACACCTAGCCTAAAGCCCG
TAACACTGCAGCAGGTGCTGCCCGCGCTTGCACCGTCCGAAGAAAAGCGCGGCCTAAAGCGCGAGTCTGG
TGACTTGGCACCCACCGTGCAGCTGATGGTACCCAAGCGCCAGCGACTGGAAGATGTCTTGGAAAAAATG
ACCGTGGAACCTGGGCTGGAGCCCGAGGTCCGCGTGCGGCCAATCAAGCAGGTGGCGCCGGGACTGGGCG
TGCAGACCGTGGACGTTCAGATACCCACTACCAGTAGCACCAGTATTGCCACCGCCACAGAGGGCATGGA
GACACAAACGTCCCCGGTTGCCTCAGCGGTGGCGGATGCCGCGGTGCAGGCGGTCGCTGCGGCCGCGTCC
AAGACCTCTACGGAGGTGCAAACGGACCCGTGGATGTTTCGCGTTTCAGCCCCCCGGCGCCCGCGCCGTT
CGAGGAAGTACGGCGCCGCCAGCGCGCTACTGCCCGAATATGCCCTACATCCTTCCATTGCGCCTACCCC
CGGCTATCGTGGCTACACCTACCGCCCCAGAAGACGAGCAACTACCCGACGCCGAACCACCACTGGAACC
CGCCGCCGCCGTCGCCGTCGCCAGCCCGTGCTGGCCCCGATTTCCGTGCGCAGGGTGGCTCGCGAAGGAG
GCAGGACCCTGGTGCTGCCAACAGCGCGCTACCACCCCAGCATCGTTTAAAAGCCGGTCTTTGTGGTTCT
TGCAGATATGGCCCTCACCTGCCGCCTCCGTTTCCCGGTGCCGGGATTCCGAGGAAGAATGCACCGTAGG
AGGGGCATGGCCGGCCACGGCCTGACGGGCGGCATGCGTCGTGCGCACCACCGGCGGCGGCGCGCGTCGC
ACCGTCGCATGCGCGGCGGTATCCTGCCCCTCCTTATTCCACTGATCGCCGCGGCGATTGGCGCCGTGCC
CGGAATTGCATCCGTGGCCTTGCAGGCGCAGAGACACTGATTAAAAACAAGTTGCATGTGGAAAAATCAA
AATAAAAAGTCTGGACTCTCACGCTCGCTTGGTCCTGTAACTATTTTGTAGAATGGAAGACATCAACTTT
GCGTCTCTGGCCCCGCGACACGGCTCGCGCCCGTTCATGGGAAACTGGCAAGATATCGGCACCAGCAATA
TGAGCGGTGGCGCCTTCAGCTGGGGCTCGCTGTGGAGCGGCATTAAAAATTTCGGTTCCACCGTTAAGAA
CTATGGCAGCAAGGCCTGGAACAGCAGCACAGGCCAGATGCTGAGGGATAAGTTGAAAGAGCAAAATTTC
CAACAAAAGGTGGTAGATGGCCTGGCCTCTGGCATTAGCGGGGTGGTGGACCTGGCCAACCAGGCAGTGC
AAAATAAGATTAACAGTAAGCTTGATCCCCGCCCTCCCGTAGAGGAGCCTCCACCGGCCGTGGAGACAGT
GTCTCCAGAGGGGCGTGGCGAAAAGCGTCCGCGCCCCGACAGGGAAGAAACTCTGGTGACGCAAATAGAC
GAGCCTCCCTCGTACGAGGAGGCACTAAAGCAAGGCCTGCCCACCACCCGTCCCATCGCGCCCATGGCTA
CCGGAGTGCTGGGCCAGCACACACCCGTAACGCTGGACCTGCCTCCCCCCGCCGACACCCAGCAGAAACC
TGTGCTGCCAGGCCCGACCGCCGTTGTTGTAACCCGTCCTAGCCGCGCGTCCCTGCGCCGCGCCGCCAGC
GGTCCGCGATCGTTGCGGCCCGTAGCCAGTGGCAACTGGCAAAGCACACTGAACAGCATCGTGGGTCTGG
GGGTGCAATCCCTGAAGCGCCGACGATGCTTCTGATAGCTAACGTGTCGTATGTGTGTCATGTATGCGTC
CATGTCGCCGCCAGAGGAGCTGCTGAGCCGCCGCGCGCCCGCTTTCCAAGATGGCTACCCCTTCGATGAT
GCCGCAGTGGTCTTACATGCACATCTCGGGCCAGGACGCCTCGGAGTACCTGAGCCCCGGGCTGGTGCAG
TTTGCCCGCGCCACCGAGACGTACTTCAGCCTGAATAACAAGTTTAGAAACCCCACGGTGGCGCCTACGC
ACGACGTGACCACAGACCGGTCCCAGCGTTTGACGCTGCGGTTCATCCCTGTGGACCGTGAGGATACTGC
GTACTCGTACAAGGCGCGGTTCACCCTAGCTGTGGGTGATAACCGTGTGCTGGACATGGCTTCCACGTAC
TTTGACATCCGCGGCGTGCTGGACAGGGGCCCTACTTTTAAGCCCTACTCTGGCACTGCCTACAACGCCC
TGGCTCCCAAGGGTGCCCCAAATCCTTGCGAATGGGATGAAGCTGCTACTGCTCTTGAAATAAACCTAGA
AGAAGAGGACGATGACAACGAAGACGAAGTAGACGAGCAAGCTGAGCAGCAAAAAACTCACGTATTTGGG
CAGGCGCCTTATTCTGGTATAAATATTACAAAGGAGGGTATTCAAATAGGTGTCGAAGGTCAAACACCTA
AATATGCCGATAAAACATTTCAACCTGAACCTCAAATAGGAGAATCTCAGTGGTACGAAACAGAAATTAA
TCATGCAGCTGGGAGAGTCCTAAAAAAGACTACCCCAATGAAACCATGTTACGGTTCATATGCAAAACCC
ACAAATGAAAATGGAGGGCAAGGCATTCTTGTAAAGCAACAAAATGGAAAGCTAGAAAGTCAAGTGGAAA
TGCAATTTTTCTCAACTACTGAGGCAGCCGCAGGCAATGGTGATAACTTGACTCCTAAAGTGGTATTGTA
CAGTGAAGATGTAGATATAGAAACCCCAGACACTCATATTTCTTACATGCCCACTATTAAGGAAGGTAAC
TCACGAGAACTAATGGGCCAACAATCTATGCCCAACAGGCCTAATTACATTGCTTTTAGGGACAATTTTA
TTGGTCTAATGTATTACAACAGCACGGGTAATATGGGTGTTCTGGCGGGCCAAGCATCGCAGTTGAATGC
TGTTGTAGATTTGCAAGACAGAAACACAGAGCTTTCATACCAGCTTTTGCTTGATTCCATTGGTGATAGA
ACCAGGTACTTTTCTATGTGGAATCAGGCTGTTGACAGCTATGATCCAGATGTTAGAATTATTGAAAATC
ATGGAACTGAAGATGAACTTCCAAATTACTGCTTTCCACTGGGAGGTGTGATTAATACAGAGACTCTTAC
CAAGGTAAAACCTAAAACAGGTCAGGAAAATGGATGGGAAAAAGATGCTACAGAATTTTCAGATAAAAAT
GAAATAAGAGTTGGAAATAATTTTGCCATGGAAATCAATCTAAATGCCAACCTGTGGAGAAATTTCCTGT
ACTCCAACATAGCGCTGTATTTGCCCGACAAGCTAAAGTACAGTCCTTCCAACGTAAAAATTTCTGATAA
CCCAAACACCTACGACTACATGAACAAGCGAGTGGTGGCTCCCGGGCTAGTGGACTGCTACATTAACCTT
GGAGCACGCTGGTCCCTTGACTATATGGACAACGTCAACCCATTTAACCACCACCGCAATGCTGGCCTGC
GCTACCGCTCAATGTTGCTGGGCAATGGTCGCTATGTGCCCTTCCACATCCAGGTGCCTCAGAAGTTCTT
TGCCATTAAAAACCTCCTTCTCCTGCCGGGCTCATACACCTACGAGTGGAACTTCAGGAAGGATGTTAAC
ATGGTTCTGCAGAGCTCCCTAGGAAATGACCTAAGGGTTGACGGAGCCAGCATTAAGTTTGATAGCATTT
GCCTTTACGCCACCTTCTTCCCCATGGCCCACAACACCGCCTCCACGCTTGAGGCCATGCTTAGAAACGA
CACCAACGACCAGTCCTTTAACGACTATCTC
[453 nt withheld, positions 20542-20994]
CAGCCCATGAGCCGTCAGGTGGTGGATGATACTAAATACAAGGACTACCAACAGGTGGGCATCCTACACC
AACACAACAACTCTGGATTTGTTGGCTACCTTGCCCCCACCATGCGCGAAGGACAGGCCTACCCTGCTAA
CTTCCCCTATCCGCTTATAGGCAAGACCGCAGTTGACAGCATTACCCAGAAAAAGTTTCTTTGCGATCGC
ACCCTTTGGCGCATCCCATTCTCCAGTAACTTTATGTCCATGGGCGCACTCACAGACCTGGGCCAAAACC
TTCTCTACGCCAACTCCGCCCACGCGCTAGACATGACTTTTGAGGTGGATCCCATGGACGAGCCCACCCT
TCTTTATGTTTTGTTTGAAGTCTTTGACGTGGTCCGTGTGCACCAGCCGCACCGCGGCGTCATCGAAACC
GTGTACCTGCGCACGCCCTTCTCGGCCGGCAACGCCACAACATAAAGAAGCAAGCAACATCAACAACAGC
TGCCGCCATGGGCTCCAGTGAGCAGGAACTGAAAGCCATTGTCAAAGATCTTGGTTGTGGGCCATATTTT
TTGGGCACCTATGACAAGCGCTTTCCAGGCTTTGTTTCTCCACACAAGCTCGCCTGCGCCATAGTCAATA
CGGCCGGTCGCGAGACTGGGGGCGTACACTGGATGGCCTTTGCCTGGAACCCGCACTCAAAAACATGCTA
CCTCTTTGAGCCCTTTGGCTTTTCTGACCAGCGACTCAAGCAGGTTTACCAGTTTGAGTACGAGTCACTC
CTGCGCCGTAGCGCCATTGCTTCTTCCCCCGACCGCTGTATAACGCTGGAAAAGTCCACCCAAAGCGTAC
AGGGGCCCAACTCGGCCGCCTGTGGACTATTCTGCTGCATGTTTCTCCACGCCTTTGCCAACTGGCCCCA
AACTCCCATGGATCACAACCCCACCATGAACCTTATTACCGGGGTACCCAACTCCATGCTCAACAGTCCC
CAGGTACAGCCCACCCTGCGTCGCAACCAGGAACAGCTCTACAGCTTCCTGGAGCGCCACTCGCCCTACT
TCCGCAGCCACAGTGCGCAGATTAGGAGCGCCACTTCTTTTTGTCACTTGAAAAACATGTAAAAATAATG
TACTAGAGACACTTTCAATAAAGGCAAATGCTTTTATTTGTACACTCTCGGGTGATTATTTACCCCCACC
CTTGCCGTCTGCGCCGTTTAAAAATCAAAGGGGTTCTGCCGCGCATCGCTATGCGCCACTGGCAGGGACA
CGTTGCGATACTGGTGTTTAGTGCTCCACTTAAACTCAGGCACAACCATCCGCGGCAGCTCGGTGAAGTT
TTCACTCCACAGGCTGCGCACCATCACCAACGCGTTTAGCAGGTCGGGCGCCGATATCTTGAAGTCGCAG
TTGGGGCCTCCGCCCTGCGCGCGCGAGTTGCGATACACAGGGTTGCAGCACTGGAACACTATCAGCGCCG
GGTGGTGCACGCTGGCCAGCACGCTCTTGTCGGAGATCAGATCCGCGTCCAGGTCCTCCGCGTTGCTCAG
GGCGAACGGAGTCAACTTTGGTAGCTGCCTTCCCAAAAAGGGCGCGTGCCCAGGCTTTGAGTTGCACTCG
CACCGTAGTGGCATCAAAAGGTGACCGTGCCCGGTCTGGGCGTTAGGATACAGCGCCTGCATAAAAGCCT
TGATCTGCTTAAAAGCCACCTGAGCCTTTGCGCCTTCAGAGAAGAACATGCCGCAAGACTTGCCGGAAAA
CTGATTGGCCGGACAGGCCGCGTCGTGCACGCAGCACCTTGCGTCGGTGTTGGAGATCTGCACCACATTT
CGGCCCCACCGGTTCTTCACGATCTTGGCCTTGCTAGACTGCTCCTTCAGCGCGCGCTGCCCGTTTTCGC
TCGTCACATCCATTTCAATCACGTGCTCCTTATTTATCATAATGCTTCCGTGTAGACACTTAAGCTCGCC
TTCGATCTCAGCGCAGCGGTGCAGCCACAACGCGCAGCCCGTGGGCTCGTGATGCTTGTAGGTCACCTCT
GCAAACGACTGCAGGTACGCCTGCAGGAATCGCCCCATCATCGTCACAAAGGTCTTGTTGCTGGTGAAGG
TCAGCTGCAACCCGCGGTGCTCCTCGTTCAGCCAGGTCTTGCATACGGCCGCCAGAGCTTCCACTTGGTC
AGGCAGTAGTTTGAAGTTCGCCTTTAGATCGTTATCCACGTGGTACTTGTCCATCAGCGCGCGCGCAGCC
TCCATGCCCTTCTCCCACGCAGACACGATCGGCACACTCAGCGGGTTCATCACCGTAATTTCACTTTCCG
CTTCGCTGGGCTCTTCCTCTTCCTCTTGCGTCCGCATACCACGCGCCACTGGGTCGTCTTCATTCAGCCG
CCGCACTGTGCGCTTACCTCCTTTGCCATGCTTGATTAGCACCGGTGGGTTGCTGAAACCCACCATTTGT
AGCGCCACATCTTCTCTTTCTTCCTCGCTGTCCACGATTACCTCTGGTGATGGCGGGCGCTCGGGCTTGG
GAGAAGGGCGCTTCTTTTTCTTCTTGGGCGCAATGGCCAAATCCGCCGCCGAGGTCGATGGCCGCGGGCT
GGGTGTGCGCGGCACCAGCGCGTCTTGTGATGAGTCTTCCTCGTCCTCGGACTCGATACGCCGCCTCATC
CGCTTTTTTGGGGGCGCCCGGGGAGGCGGCGGCGACGGGGACGGGGACGACACGTCCTCCATGGTTGGGG
GACGTCGCGCCGCACCGCGTCCGCGCTCGGGGGTGGTTTCGCGCTGCTCCTCTTCCCGACTGGCCATTTC
CTTCTCCTATAGGCAGAAAAAGATCATGGAGTCAGTCGAGAAGAAGGACAGCCTAACCGCCCCCTCTGAG
TTCGCCACCACCGCCTCCACCGATGCCGCCAACGCGCCTACCACCTTCCCCGTCGAGGCACCCCCGCTTG
AGGAGGAGGAAGTGATTATCGAGCAGGACCCAGGTTTTGTAAGCGAAGACGACGAGGACCGCTCAGTACC
AACAGAGGATAAAAAGCAAGACCAGGACAACGCAGAGGCAAACGAGGAACAAGTCGGGCGGGGGGACGAA
AGGCATGGCGACTACCTAGATGTGGGAGACGACGTGCTGTTGAAGCATCTGCAGCGCCAGTGCGCCATTA
TCTGCGACGCGTTGCAAGAGCGCAGCGATGTGCCCCTCGCCATAGCGGATGTCAGCCTTGCCTACGAACG
CCACCTATTCTCACCGCGCGTACCCCCCAAACGCCAAGAAAACGGCACATGCGAGCCCAACCCGCGCCTC
AACTTCTACCCCGTATTTGCCGTGCCAGAGGTGCTTGCCACCTATCACATCTTTTTCCAAAACTGCAAGA
TACCCCTATCCTGCCGTGCCAACCGCAGCCGAGCGGACAAGCAGCTGGCCTTGCGGCAGGGCGCTGTCAT
ACCTGATATCGCCTCGCTCAACGAAGTGCCAAAAATCTTTGAGGGTCTTGGACGCGACGAGAAGCGCGCG
GCAAACGCTCTGCAACAGGAAAACAGCGAAAATGAAAGTCACTCTGGAGTGTTGGTGGAACTCGAGGGTG
ACAACGCGCGCCTAGCCGTACTAAAACGCAGCATCGAGGTCACCCACTTTGCCTACCCGGCACTTAACCT
ACCCCCCAAGGTCATGAGCACAGTCATGAGTGAGCTGATCGTGCGCCGTGCGCAGCCCCTGGAGAGGGAT
GCAAATTTGCAAGAACAAACAGAGGAGGGCCTACCCGCAGTTGGCGACGAGCAGCTAGCGCGCTGGCTTC
AAACGCGCGAGCCTGCCGACTTGGAGGAGCGACGCAAACTAATGATGGCCGCAGTGCTCGTTACCGTGGA
GCTTGAGTGCATGCAGCGGTTCTTTGCTGACCCGGAGATGCAGCGCAAGCTAGAGGAAACATTGCACTAC
ACCTTTCGACAGGGCTACGTACGCCAGGCCTGCAAGATCTCCAACGTGGAGCTCTGCAACCTGGTCTCCT
ACCTTGGAATTTTGCACGAAAACCGCCTTGGGCAAAACGTGCTTCATTCCACGCTCAAGGGCGAGGCGCG
CCGCGACTACGTCCGCGACTGCGTTTACTTATTTCTATGCTACACCTGGCAGACGGCCATGGGCGTTTGG
CAGCAGTGCTTGGAGGAGTGCAACCTCAAGGAGCTGCAGAAACTGCTAAAGCAAAACTTGAAGGACCTAT
GGACGGCCTTCAACGAGCGCTCCGTGGCCGCGCACCTGGCGGACATCATTTTCCCCGAACGCCTGCTTAA
AACCCTGCAACAGGGTCTGCCAGACTTCACCAGTCAAAGCATGTTGCAGAACTTTAGGAACTTTATCCTA
GAGCGCTCAGGAATCTTGCCCGCCACCTGCTGTGCACTTCCTAGCGACTTTGTGCCCATTAAGTACCGCG
AATGCCCTCCGCCGCTTTGGGGCCACTGCTACCTTCTGCAGCTAGCCAACTACCTTGCCTACCACTCTGA
CATAATGGAAGACGTGAGCGGTGACGGTCTACTGGAGTGTCACTGTCGCTGCAACCTATGCACCCCGCAC
CGCTCCCTGGTTTGCAATTCGCAGCTGCTTAACGAAAGTCAAATTATCGGTACCTTTGAGCTGCAGGGTC
CCTCGCCTGACGAAAAGTCCGCGGCTCCGGGGTTGAAACTCACTCCGGGGCTGTGGACGTCGGCTTACCT
TCGCAAATTTGTACCTGAGGACTACCACGCCCACGAGATTAGGTTCTACGAAGACCAATCCCGCCCGCCT
AATGCGGAGCTTACCGCCTGCGTCATTACCCAGGGCCACATTCTTGGCCAATTGCAAGCCATCAACAAAG
CCCGCCAAGAGTTTCTGCTACGAAAGGGACGGGGGGTTTACTTGGACCCCCAGTCCGGCGAGGAGCTCAA
CCCAATCCCCCCGCCGCCGCAGCCCTATCAGCAGCAGCCGCGGGCCCTTGCTTCCCAGGATGGCACCCAA
AAAGAAGCTGCAGCTGCCGCCGCCACCCACGGACGAGGAGGAATACTGGGACAGTCAGGCAGAGGAGGTT
TTGGACGAGGAGGAGGAGGACATGATGGAAGACTGGGAGAGCCTAGACGAGGAAGCTTCCGAGGTCGAAG
AGGTGTCAGACGAAACACCGTCACCCTCGGTCGCATTCCCCTCGCCGGCGCCCCAGAAATCGGCAACCGG
TTCCAGCATGGCTACAACCTCCGCTCCTCAGGCGCCGCCGGCACTGCCCGTTCGCCGACCCAACCGTAGA
TGGGACACCACTGGAACCAGGGCCGGTAAGTCCAAGCAGCCGCCGCCGTTAGCCCAAGAGCAACAACAGC
GCCAAGGCTACCGCTCATGGCGCGGGCACAAGAACGCCATAGTTGCTTGCTTGCAAGACTGTGGGGGCAA
CATCTCCTTCGCCCGCCGCTTTCTTCTCTACCATCACGGCGTGGCCTTCCCCCGTAACATCCTGCATTAC
TACCGTCATCTCTACAGCCCATACTGCACCGGCGGCAGCGGCAGCAACAGCAGCGGCCACACAGAAGCAA
AGGCGACCGGATAGCAAGACTCTGACAAAGCCCAAGAAATCCACAGCGGCGGCAGCAGCAGGAGGAGGAG
CGCTGCGTCTGGCGCCCAACGAACCCGTATCGACCCGCGAGCTTAGAAACAGGATTTTTCCCACTCTGTA
TGCTATATTTCAACAGAGCAGGGGCCAAGAACAAGAGCTGAAAATAAAAAACAGGTCTCTGCGATCCCTC
ACCCGCAGCTGCCTGTATCACAAAAGCGAAGATCAGCTTCGGCGCACGCTGGAAGACGCGGAGGCTCTCT
TCAGTAAATACTGCGCGCTGACTCTTAAGGACTAGTTTCGCGCCCTTTCTCAAATTTAAGCGCGAAAACT
ACGTCATCTCCAGCGGCCACACCCGGCGCCAGCACCTGTTGTCAGCGCCATTATGAGCAAGGAAATTCCC
ACGCCCTACATGTGGAGTTACCAGCCACAAATGGGACTTGCGGCTGGAGCTGCCCAAGACTACTCAACCC
GAATAAACTACATGAGCGCGGGACCCCACATGATATCCCGGGTCAACGGAATACGCGCCCACCGAAACCG
AATTCTCCTGGAACAGGCGGCTATTACCACCACACCTCGTAATAACCTTAATCCCCGTAGTTGGCCCGCT
GCCCTGGTGTACCAGGAAAGTCCCGCTCCCACCACTGTGGTACTTCCCAGAGACGCCCAGGCCGAAGTTC
AGATGACTAACTCAGGGGCGCAGCTTGCGGGCGGCTTTCGTCACAGGGTGCGGTCGCCCGGGCAGGGTAT
AACTCACCTGACAATCAGAGGGCGAGGTATTCAGCTCAACGACGAGTCGGTGAGCTCCTCGCTTGGTCTC
CGTCCGGACGGGACATTTCAGATCGGCGGCGCCGGCCGCTCTTCATTCACGCCTCGTCAGGCAATCCTAA
CTCTGCAGACCTCGTCCTCTGAGCCGCGCTCTGGAGGCATTGGAACTCTGCAATTTATTGAGGAGTTTGT
GCCATCGGTCTACTTTAACCCCTTCTCGGGACCTCCCGGCCACTATCCGGATCAATTTATTCCTAACTTT
GACGCGGTAAAGGACTCGGCGGACGGCTACGACTGAATGTTAAGTGGAGAGGCAGAGCAACTGCGCCTGA
AACACCTGGTCCACTGTCGCCGCCACAAGTGCTTTGCCCGCGACTCCGGTGAGTTTTGCTACTTTGAATT
GCCCGAGGATCATATCGAGGGCCCGGCGCACGGCGTCCGGCTTACCGCCCAGGGAGAGCTTGCCCGTAGC
CTGATTCGGGAGTTTACCCAGCGCCCCCTGCTAGTTGAGCGGGACAGGGGACCCTGTGTTCTCACTGTGA
TTTGCAACTGTCCTAACCCTGGATTACATCAAGATCTTTGTTGCCATCTCTGTGCTGAGTATAATAAATA
CAGAAATTAAAATATACTGGGGCTCCTATCGCCATCCTGTAAACGCCACCGTCTTCACCCGCCCAAGCAA
ACCAAGGCGAACCTTACCTGGTACTTTTAACATCTCTCCCTCTGTGATTTACAACAGTTTCAACCCAGAC
GGAGTGAGTCTACGAGAGAACCTCTCCGAGCTCAGCTACTCCATCAGAAAAAACACCACCCTCCTTACCT
GCCGGGAACGTACGAGTGCGTCACCGGCCGCTGCACCACACCTACCGCCTGACCGTAAACCAGACTTTTT
CCGGACAGACCTCAATAACTCTGTTTACCAGAACAGGAGGTGAGCTTAGAAAACCCTTAGGGTATTAGGC
CAAAGGCGCAGCTACTGTGGGGTTTATGAACAATTCAAGCAACTCTACGGGCTATTCTAATTCAGGTTTC
TCTAGAAATGGACGGAATTATTACAGAGCAGCGCCTGCTAGAAAGACGCAGGGCAGCGGCCGAGCAACAG
CGCATGAATCAAGAGCTCCAAGACATGGTTAACTTGCACCAGTGCAAAAGGGGTATCTTTTGTCTGGTAA
AGCAGGCCAAAGTCACCTACGACAGTAATACCACCGGACACCGCCTTAGCTACAAGTTGCCAACCAAGCG
TCAGAAATTGGTGGTCATGGTGGGAGAAAAGCCCATTACCATAACTCAGCACTCGGTAGAAACCGAAGGC
TGCATTCACTCACCTTGTCAAGGACCTGAGGATCTCTGCACCCTTATTAAGACCCTGTGCGGTCTCAAAG
ATCTTATTCCCTTTAACTAATAAAAAAAAATAATAAAGCATCACTTACTTAAAATCAGTTAGCAAATTTC
TGTCCAGTTTATTCAGCAGCACCTCCTTGCCCTCCTCCCAGCTCTGGTATTGCAGCTTCCTCCTGGCTGC
AAACTTTCTCCACAATCTAAATGGAATGTCAGTTTCCTCCTGTTCCTGTCCATCCGCACCCACTATCTTC
ATGTTGTTGCAGATGAAGCGCGCAAGACCGTCTGAAGATACCTTCAACCCCGTGTATCCATATGACACGG
AAACCGGTCCTCCAACTGTGCCTTTTCTTACTCCTCCCTTTGTATCCCCCAATGGGTTTCAAGAGAGTCC
CCCTGGGGTACTCTCTTTGCGCCTATCCGAACCTCTAGTTACCTCCAATGGCATGCTTGCGCTCAAAATG
GGCAACGGCCTCTCTCTGGACGAGGCCGGCAACCTTACCTCCCAAAATGTAACCACTGTGAGCCCACCTC
TCAAAAAAACCAAGTCAAACATAAACCTGGAAATATCTGCACCCCTCACAGTTACCTCAGAAGCCCTAAC
TGTGGCTGCCGCCGCACCTCTAATGGTCGCGGGCAACACACTCACCATGCAATCACAGGCCCCGCTAACC
GTGCACGACTCCAAACTTAGCATTGCCACCCAAGGACCCCTCACAGTGTCAGAAGGAAAGCTAGCCCTGC
AAACATCAGGCCCCCTCACCACCACCGATAGCAGTACCCTTACTATCACTGCCTCACCCCCTCTAACTAC
TGCCACTGGTAGCTTGGGCATTGACTTGAAAGAGCCCATTTATACACAAAATGGAAAACTAGGACTAAAG
TACGGGGCTCCTTTGCATGTAACAGACGACCTAAACACTTTGACCGTAGCAACTGGTCCAGGTGTGACTA
TTAATAATACTTCCTTGCAAACTAAAGTTACTGGAGCCTTGGGTTTTGATTCACAAGGCAATATGCAACT
TAATGTAGCAGGAGGACTAAGGATTGATTCTCAAAACAGACGCCTTATACTTGATGTTAGTTATCCGTTT
GATGCTCAAAACCAACTAAATCTAAGACTAGGACAGGGCCCTCTTTTTATAAACTCAGCCCACAACTTGG
ATATTAACTACAACAAAGGCCTTTACTTGTTTACAGCTTCAAACAATTCCAAAAAGCTTGAGGTTAACCT
AAGCACTGCCAAGGGGTTGATGTTTGACGCTACAGCCATAGCCATTAATGCAGGAGATGGGCTTGAATTT
GGTTCACCTAATGCACCAAACACAAATCCCCTCAAAACAAAAATTGGCCATGGCCTAGAATTTGATTCAA
ACAAGGCTATGGTTCCTAAACTAGGAACTGGCCTTAGTTTTGACAGCACAGGTGCCATTACAGTAGGAAA
CAAAAATAATGATAAGCTAACTTTGTGGACCACACCAGCTCCATCTCCTAACTGTAGACTAAATGCAGAG
AAAGATGCTAAACTCACTTTGGTCTTAACAAAATGTGGCAGTCAAATACTTGCTACAGTTTCAGTTTTGG
CTGTTAAAGGCAGTTTGGCTCCAATATCTGGAACAGTTCAAAGTGCTCATCTTATTATAAGATTTGACGA
AAATGGAGTGCTACTAAACAATTCCTTCCTGGACCCAGAATATTGGAACTTTAGAAATGGAGATCTTACT
GAAGGCACAGCCTATACAAACGCTGTTGGATTTATGCCTAACCTATCAGCTTATCCAAAATCTCACGGTA
AAACTGCCAAAAGTAACATTGTCAGTCAAGTTTACTTAAACGGAGACAAAACTAAACCTGTAACACTAAC
CATTACACTAAACGGTACACAGGAAACAGGAGACACAACTCCAAGTGCATACTCTATGTCATTTTCATGG
GACTGGTCTGGCCACAACTACATTAATGAAATATTTGCCACATCCTCTTACACTTTTTCATACATTGCCC
AAGAATAAAGAATCGTTTGTGTTATGTTTCAACGTGTTTATTTTTCAATTGCAGAAAATTTCGAATCATT
TTTCATTCAGTAGTATAGCCCCACCACCACATAGCTTATACAGATCACCGTACCTTAATCAAACTCACAG
AACCCTAGTATTCAACCTGCCACCTCCCTCCCAACACACAGAGTACACAGTCCTTTCTCCCCGGCTGGCC
TTAAAAAGCATCATATCATGGGTAACAGACATATTCTTAGGTGTTATATTCCACACGGTTTCCTGTCGAG
CCAAACGCTCATCAGTGATATTAATAAACTCCCCGGGCAGCTCACTTAAGTTCATGTCGCTGTCCAGCTG
CTGAGCCACAGGCTGCTGTCCAACTTGCGGTTGCTTAACGGGCGGCGAAGGAGAAGTCCACGCCTACATG
GGGGTAGAGTCATAATCGTGCATCAGGATAGGGCGGTGGTGCTGCAGCAGCGCGCGAATAAACTGCTGCC
GCCGCCGCTCCGTCCTGCAGGAATACAACATGGCAGTGGTCTCCTCAGCGATGATTCGCACCGCCCGCAG
CATAAGGCGCCTTGTCCTCCGGGCACAGCAGCGCACCCTGATCTCACTTAAATCAGCACAGTAACTGCAG
CACAGCACCACAATATTGTTCAAAATCCCACAGTGCAAGGCGCTGTATCCAAAGCTCATGGCGGGGACCA
CAGAACCCACGTGGCCATCATACCACAAGCGCAGGTAGATTAAGTGGCGACCCCTCATAAACACGCTGGA
CATAAACATTACCTCTTTTGGCATGTTGTAATTCACCACCTCCCGGTACCATATAAACCTCTGATTAAAC
ATGGCGCCATCCACCACCATCCTAAACCAGCTGGCCAAAACCTGCCCGCCGGCTATACACTGCAGGGAAC
CGGGACTGGAACAATGACAGTGGAGAGCCCAGGACTCGTAACCATGGATCATCATGCTCGTCATGATATC
AATGTTGGCACAACACAGGCACACGTGCATACACTTCCTCAGGATTACAAGCTCCTCCCGCGTTAGAACC
ATATCCCAGGGAACAACCCATTCCTGAATCAGCGTAAATCCCACACTGCAGGGAAGACCTCGCACGTAAC
TCACGTTGTGCATTGTCAAAGTGTTACATTCGGGCAGCAGCGGATGATCCTCCAGTATGGTAGCGCGGGT
TTCTGTCTCAAAAGGAGGTAGACGATCCCTACTGTACGGAGTGCGCCGAGACAACCGAGATCGTGTTGGT
CGTAGTGTCATGCCAAATGGAACGCCGGACGTAGTCATATTTCCTGAAGCAAAACCAGGTGCGGGCGTGA
CAAACAGATCTGCGTCTCCGGTCTCGCCGCTTAGATCGCTCTGTGTAGTAGTTGTAGTATATCCACTCTC
TCAAAGCATCCAGGCGCCCCCTGGCTTCGGGTTCTATGTAAACTCCTTCATGCGCCGCTGCCCTGATAAC
ATCCACCACCGCAGAATAAGCCACACCCAGCCAACCTACACATTCGTTCTGCGAGTCACACACGGGAGGA
GCGGGAAGAGCTGGAAGAACCATGTTTTTTTTTTTATTCCAAAAGATTATCCAAAACCTCAAAATGAAGA
TCTATTAAGTGAACGCGCTCCCCTCCGGTGGCGTGGTCAAACTCTACAGCCAAAGAACAGATAATGGCAT
TTGTAAGATGTTGCACAATGGCTTCCAAAAGGCAAACGGCCCTCACGTCCAAGTGGACGTAAAGGCTAAA
CCCTTCAGGGTGAATCTCCTCTATAAACATTCCAGCACCTTCAACCATGCCCAAATAATTCTCATCTCGC
CACCTTCTCAATATATCTCTAAGCAAATCCCGAATATTAAGTCCGGCCATTGTAAAAATCTGCTCCAGAG
CGCCCTCCACCTTCAGCCTCAAGCAGCGAATCATGATTGCAAAAATTCAGGTTCCTCACAGACCTGTATA
AGATTCAAAAGCGGAACATTAACAAAAATACCGCGATCCCGTAGGTCCCTTCGCAGGGCCAGCTGAACAT
AATCGTGCAGGTCTGCACGGACCAGCGCGGCCACTTCCCCGCCAGGAACCATGACAAAAGAACCCACACT
GATTATGACACGCATACTCGGAGCTATGCTAACCAGCGTAGCCCCGATGTAAGCTTGTTGCATGGGCGGC
GATATAAAATGCAAGGTGCTGCTCAAAAAATCAGGCAAAGCCTCGCGCAAAAAAGAAAGCACATCGTAGT
CATGCTCATGCAGATAAAGGCAGGTAAGCTCCGGAACCACCACAGAAAAAGACACCATTTTTCTCTCAAA
CATGTCTGCGGGTTTCTGCATAAACACAAAATAAAATAACAAAAAAACATTTAAACATTAGAAGCCTGTC
TTACAACAGGAAAAACAACCCTTATAAGCATAAGACGGACTACGGCCATGCCGGCGTGACCGTAAAAAAA
CTGGTCACCGTGATTAAAAAGCACCACCGACAGCTCCTCGGTCATGTCCGGAGTCATAATGTAAGACTCG
GTAAACACATCAGGTTGATTCACATCGGTCAGTGCTAAAAAGCGACCGAAATAGCCCGGGGGAATACATA
CCCGCAGGCGTAGAGACAACATTACAGCCCCCATAGGAGGTATAACAAAATTAATAGGAGAGAAAAACAC
ATAAACACCTGAAAAACCCTCCTGCCTAGGCAAAATAGCACCCTCCCGCTCCAGAACAACATACAGCGCT
TCCACAGCGGCAGCCATAACAGTCAGCCTTACCAGTAAAAAAGAAAACCTATTAAAAAAACACCACTCGA
CACGGCACCAGCTCAATCAGTCACAGTGTAAAAAAGGGCCAAGTGCAGAGCGAGTATATATAGGACTAAA
AAATGACGTAACGGTTAAAGTCCACAAAAAACACCCAGAAAACCGCACGCGAACCTACGCCCAGAAACGA
AAGCCAAAAAACCCACAACTTCCTCAAATCGTCACTTCCGTTTTCCCACGTTACGTCACTTCCCATTTTA
AGAAAACTACAATTCCCAACACATACAAGTTACTCCGCCCTAAAACCTACGTCACCCGCCCCGTTCCCAC
GCCCCGCGCCACGTCACAAACTCCACCCCCTCATTATCATATTGGCTTCAATCCAAAATAAGGTATATTA
TTGATGATGTTAATTAATTTAAATCCGCATGCGATATCGAGCTCTCCCGGGAATTCGGATCTGCGACGCG
AGGCTGGATGGCCTTCCCCATTATGATTCTTCTCGCTTCCGGCGGCATCGGGATGCCCGCGTTGCAGGCC
ATGCTGTCCAGGCAGGTAGATGACGACCATCAGGGACAGCTTCAAGGCCAGCAAAAGGCCAGGAACCGTA
AAAAGGCCGCGTTGCTGGCGTTTTTCCATAGGCTCCGCCCCCCTGACGAGCATCACAAAAATCGACGCTC
AAGTCAGAGGTGGCGAAACCCGACAGGACTATAAAGATACCAGGCGTTTCCCCCTGGAAGCTCCCTCGTG
CGCTCTCCTGTTCCGACCCTGCCGCTTACCGGATACCTGTCCGCCTTTCTCCCTTCGGGAAGCGTGGCGC
TTTCTCATAGCTCACGCTGTAGGTATCTCAGTTCGGTGTAGGTCGTTCGCTCCAAGCTGGGCTGTGTGCA
CGAACCCCCCGTTCAGCCCGACCGCTGCGCCTTATCCGGTAACTATCGTCTTGAGTCCAACCCGGTAAGA
CACGACTTATCGCCACTGGCAGCAGCCACTGGTAACAGGATTAGCAGAGCGAGGTATGTAGGCGGTGCTA
CAGAGTTCTTGAAGTGGTGGCCTAACTACGGCTACACTAGAAGGACAGTATTTGGTATCTGCGCTCTGCT
GAAGCCAGTTACCTTCGGAAAAAGAGTTGGTAGCTCTTGATCCGGCAAACAAACCACCGCTGGTAGCGGT
GGTTTTTTTGTTTGCAAGCAGCAGATTACGCGCAGAAAAAAAGGATCTCAAGAAGATCCTTTGATCTTTT
CTACGGGGTCTGACGCTCAGTGGAACGAAAACTCACGTTAAGGGATTTTGGTCATGAGATTATCAAAAAG
GATCTTCACCTAGATCCTTTTAAATCAATCTAAAGTATATATGAGTAAACTTGGTCTGACAGTTACCAAT
GCTTAATCAGTGAGGCACCTATCTCAGCGATCTGTCTATTTCGTTCATCCATAGTTGCCTGACTCCCCGT
CGTGTAGATAACTACGATACGGGAGGGCTTACCATCTGGCCCCAGTGCTGCAATGATACCGCGAGACCCA
CGCTCACCGGCTCCAGATTTATCAGCAATAAACCAGCCAGCCGGAAGGGCCGAGCGCAGAAGTGGTCCTG
CAACTTTATCCGCCTCCATCCAGTCTATTAATTGTTGCCGGGAAGCTAGAGTAAGTAGTTCGCCAGTTAA
TAGTTTGCGCAACGTTGTTGCCATTGCTACAGGCATCGTGGTGTCACGCTCGTCGTTTGGTATGGCTTCA
TTCAGCTCCGGTTCCCAACGATCAAGGCGAGTTACATGATCCCCCATGTTGTGCAAAAAAGCGGTTAGCT
CCTTCGGTCCTCCGATCGTTGTCAGAAGTAAGTTGGCCGCAGTGTTATCACTCATGGTTATGGCAGCACT
GCATAATTCTCTTACTGTCATGCCATCCGTAAGATGCTTTTCTGTGACTGGTGAGTACTCAACCAAGTCA
TTCTGAGAATAGTGTATGCGGCGACCGAGTTGCTCTTGCCCGGCGTCAACACGGGATAATACCGCGCCAC
ATAGCAGAACTTTAAAAGTGCTCATCATTGGAAAACGTTCTTCGGGGCGAAAACTCTCAAGGATCTTACC
GCTGTTGAGATCCAGTTCGATGTAACCCACTCGTGCACCCAACTGATCTTCAGCATCTTTTACTTTCACC
AGCGTTTCTGGGTGAGCAAAAACAGGAAGGCAAAATGCCGCAAAAAAGGGAATAAGGGCGACACGGAAAT
GTTGAATACTCATACTCTTCCTTTTTCAATATTATTGAAGCATTTATCAGGGTTATTGTCTCATGAGCGG
ATACATATTTGAATGTATTTAGAAAAATAAACAAATAGGGGTTCCGCGCACATTTCCCCGAAAAGTGCCA
CCTGACGTCTAAGAAACCATTATTATCATGACATTAACCTATAAAAATAGGCGTATCACGAGGCCCTTTC
GTCTTCAAGAATTGGATCCGAATTCCCGGGAGAGCTCGATATCGCATGCGGATTTAAATTAATTAA
